>Addgene plasmid #195307 | pOPO646 | addgene full sequence | sequence record 383139 | Addgene NGS Result
ATGCTCACGATACGGGTTACTGATGATGAACATGCCCGGTTACTGGAACGTTGTGAGGGTAAACAACTGG
CGGTATGGATGCGGCGGGACCAGAGAAAAATCACTCAGGGTCAATGCCAGCTAGCAGCACGCCATAGTGA
CTGGCGATGCTGTCGGAATGGACGATATCCCGCAAGAGGCCCGGCAGTACCGGCATAACCAAGCCTATGC
CTACAGCATCCAGGGTGACGGTGCCGAGGATGACGATGAGCGCATTGTTAGATTTCATACACGGTGCCTG
ACTGCGTTAGCAATTTAACTGTGATAAACTACCGCATTAAAGCTAGCTTATCGATGCATAATGTGCCTGT
CAAATGGACGAAGCAGGGATTCTGCAAACCCTATGCTACTCCGTCAAGCCGTCAATTGTCTGATTCGTTA
CCAATTATGACAACTTGACGGCTACATCATTCACTTTTTCTTCACAACCGGCACGGAACTCGCTCGGGCT
GGCCCCGGTGCATTTTTTAAATACCCGCGAGAAATAGAGTTGATCGTCAAAACCAACATTGCGACCGACG
GTGGCGATAGGCATCCGGGTGGTGCTCAAAAGCAGCTTCGCCTGGCTGATACGTTGGTCCTCGCGCCAGC
TTAAGACGCTAATCCCTAACTGCTGGCGGAAAAGATGTGACAGACGCGACGGCGACAAGCAAACATGCTG
TGCGACGCTGGCGATATCAAAATTGCTGTCTGCCAGGTGATCGCTGATGTACTGACAAGCCTCGCGTACC
CGATTATCCATCGGTGGATGGAGCGACTCGTTAATCGCTTCCATGCGCCGCAGTAACAATTGCTCAAGCA
GATTTATCGCCAGCAGCTCCGAATAGCGCCCTTCCCCTTGCCCGGCGTTAATGATTTGCCCAAACAGGTC
GCTGAAATGCGGCTGGTGCGCTTCATCCGGGCGAAAGAACCCCGTATTGGCAAATATTGACGGCCAGTTA
AGCCATTCATGCCAGTAGGCGCGCGGACGAAAGTAAACCCACTGGTGATACCATTCGCGAGCCTCCGGAT
GACGACCGTAGTGATGAATCTCTCCTGGCGGGAACAGCAAAATATCACCCGGTCGGCAAACAAATTCTCG
TCCCTGATTTTTCACCACCCCCTGACCGCGAATGGTGAGATTGAGAATATAACCTTTCATTCCCAGCGGT
CGGTCGATAAAAAAATCGAGATAACCGTTGGCCTCAATCGGCGTTAAACCCGCCACCAGATGGGCATTAA
ACGAGTATCCCGGCAGCAGGGGATCATTTTGCGCTTCAGCCATACTTTTCATACTCCCGCCATTCAGAGA
AGAAACCAATTGTCCATATTGCATCAGACATTGCCGTCACTGCGTCTTTTACTGGCTCTTCTCGCTAACC
AAACCGGTAACCCCGCTTATTAAAAGCATTCTGTAACAAAGCGGGACCAAAGCCATGACAAAAACGCGTA
ACAAAAGTGTCTATAATCACGGCAGAAAAGTCCACATTGATTATTTGCACGGCGTCACACTTTGCTATGC
CATAGCATTTTTATCCATAAGATTAGCGGATCCTACCTGACGCTTTTTATCGCAACTCTCTACTGTTTCT
CCATACCCGTTTTTTTGGGCTAGCAGGAGGAATTCACCATGACTTCACCCATTGCTGAACATTGGGATCT
CATATATCCTGCTAGTCCACCTCGCAGTCGTCTTTACAGTTTGCAACCGATAGGAGTCGGAACTCCTTGG
GTTGAGAGCTTGACTGGATACATGGCTCGGCTAGCAGAAGCACACTGCGTCTCGCCTGGAGATTTAATTG
CCAATGAACTTAAATCTTTGGCTAGCAAATCTCACGGAAAAAGCTACTTACATCAGACAAGTAGCTCTAC
AGAAAGTCTAAATAGCACCGGACGTATGGCATTGGAATTGGTTCAAGCACTGGAGTATCAAACCCTACGT
CTCGATCTCAGATATCTAACCCTCTTGTCGTGGGCTGACATTTTGCCGCCGAAAGGTTTATTACGACGTA
TCCGTGCTTGGTGTCCTAGTTGCTACAATGAGTGGCAACACAATCAGAAACCTATCTATGAGCCACTCCT
ATGGGCACTAGAAACGGTCTCAATCTGCTTAAAACATCGGCAGCAACTGCGCTCATGTTGCCCAAAATGC
CAACGCCAACTACCCGCATTGGCGTGGCATTCTAAACCTGGATACTGTTCTAGATGCTACCAATGGTTAG
GTACAACTCTTACTCCGGAAGTAGCTACCTTAACAACAAATCCCGACGAACTAAAATGGCAAAGATGGGT
TTTAGAGAATGTAGGGAAATTACTCGAAACTGCTCCTAGCTTATTAAAAGCACCTACTAGGGAGCGAATT
TCTCGTTCGCTCTCTGTTTGTATCTCGCGCACCGTCGAAGGGAATATTGCTGAGTTCGCTCGTCAATTAG
GAACACACAAAAGTGCAGTATGGCAGTGGAAGTCGGGCAAAGCCTTGCCTCAATTGTCAATGCTTCTCAA
AATCTGTCAAATTTTAGAGATAGACCTACTAAATTTCTTGTTTAATCCAGAATCTTTAACTAACACACGC
GATTCGTTAGCCATTTTGGTAAAGCGAGACTTCCCTTCTCAAAAACCTAAACAACAGCTTGATACTGATC
AAGTACAAGAATTCTTGCAATCTGCCCTTATAGAAGAACCTCCTCCAACTATGAAGGCTGTTGCCCAAAC
GTTGGGACACAATTCCCGATCGCTCCGACGCCGATTTCCAGAACTGTGTTCTGCTATCTCGGCTCGGTAC
TTAAATTACCGAGATCAGGTTCGTGCTGCAAAAGTTCAAGAGTCTTGCCAAGAGGTACGTCAGATTGCTC
TCAAACTTTATGGTGAAGGTATTGATCCTACACGCAGCTACATATCCAGGTACCTAAGCAAGCCAGCATA
TTTTCGTGAACCTGCTGTTGTCGCCGTACTAGAGTCAACTCGACAAGAACTAGGACTTAAAAATTCTTAA
TGGCTGTTTTGGCGGATGAGAGAAGATTTTCAGCCTGATACAGATTAAATCAGAACGCAGAAGCGGTCTG
ATAAAACAGAATTTGCCTGGCGGCAGTAGCGCGGTGGTCCCACCTGACCCCATGCCGAACTCAGAAGTGA
AACGCCGTAGCGCCGATGGTAGTGTGGGGTCTCCCCATGCGAGAGTAGGGAACTGCCAGGCATCAAATAA
AACGAAAGGCTCAGTCGAAAGACTGGGCCTTTCGTTTTATCTGTTGTTTGTCGGTGAACGCTCTCCTGAG
TAGGACAAATCCGCCGGGAGCGGATTTGAACGTTGCGAAGCAACGGCCCGGAGGGTGGCGGGCAGGACGC
CCGCCATAAACTGCCAGGCATCAAATTAAGCAGAAGGCCATCCTGACGGATGGCCTTTTTGCGTTTCTAC
AAACTCTTTTGTTTATTTTTCTAAATACATTCAAATATGTATCCGCTCATGAGACAATAACCCTGATAAA
TGCTTCAATAATATTGAAAAAGGAAGAGTATGAGTATTCAACATTTCCGTGTCGCCCTTATTCCCTTTTT
TGCGGCATTTTGCCTTCCTGTTTTTGCTCACCCAGAAACGCTGGTGAAAGTAAAAGATGCTGAAGATCAG
TTGGGTGCACGAGTGGGTTACATCGAACTGGATCTCAACAGCGGTAAGATCCTTGAGAGTTTTCGCCCCG
AAGAACGTTTTCCAATGATGAGCACTTTTAAAGTTCTGCTATGTGGCGCGGTATTATCCCGTGTTGACGC
CGGGCAAGAGCAACTCGGTCGCCGCATACACTATTCTCAGAATGACTTGGTTGAGTACTCACCAGTCACA
GAAAAGCATCTTACGGATGGCATGACAGTAAGAGAATTATGCAGTGCTGCCATAACCATGAGTGATAACA
CTGCGGCCAACTTACTTCTGACAACGATCGGAGGACCGAAGGAGCTAACCGCTTTTTTGCACAACATGGG
GGATCATGTAACTCGCCTTGATCGTTGGGAACCGGAGCTGAATGAAGCCATACCAAACGACGAGCGTGAC
ACCACGATGCCTGTAGCAATGGCAACAACGTTGCGCAAACTATTAACTGGCGAACTACTTACTCTAGCTT
CCCGGCAACAATTAATAGACTGGATGGAGGCGGATAAAGTTGCAGGACCACTTCTGCGCTCGGCCCTTCC
GGCTGGCTGGTTTATTGCTGATAAATCTGGAGCCGGTGAGCGTGGGTCTCGCGGTATCATTGCAGCACTG
GGGCCAGATGGTAAGCCCTCCCGTATCGTAGTTATCTACACGACGGGGAGTCAGGCAACTATGGATGAAC
GAAATAGACAGATCGCTGAGATAGGTGCCTCACTGATTAAGCATTGGTAACTGTCAGACCAAGTTTACTC
ATATATACTTTAGATTGATT
[125 nt withheld, positions 4431-4555]
C
[141 nt withheld, positions 4557-4697]
CCTTTGACGTTGGAGTCCACGTTCTTT
[37 nt withheld, positions 4725-4761]
ACCCTATCTCGGGCTATTCTTTTGATTTATAAGGGATTTTGCCGATTTCGGCCTATTGGTTAAAAAATGA
GCTGATTTAACAAAAATTTAACGCGAATTTTAACAAAATATTAACGTTTACAATTTAAAAGGATCTAGGT
GAAGATCCTTTTTGATAATCTCATGACCAAAATCCCTTAACGTGAGTTTTCGTTCCACTGAGCGTCAGAC
CCCGTAGAAAAGATCAAAGGATCTTCTTGAGATCCTTTTTTTCTGCGCGTAATCTGCTGCTTGCAAACAA
AAAAACCACCGCTACCAGCGGTGGTTTGTTTGCCGGATCAAGAGCTACCAACTCTTTTTCCGAAGGTAAC
TGGCTTCAGCAGAGCGCAGATACCAAATACTGTCCTTCTAGTGTAGCCGTAGTTAGGCCACCACTTCAAG
AACTCTGTAGCACCGCCTACATACCTCGCTCTGCTAATCCTGTTACCAGTGGCTGCTGCCAGTGGCGATA
AGTCGTGTCTTACCGGGTTGGACTCAAGACGATAGTTACCGGATAAGGCGCAGCGGTCGGGCTGAACGGG
GGGTTCGTGCACACAGCCCAGCTTGGAGCGAACGACCTACACCGAACTGAGATACCTACAGCGTGAGCTA
TGAGAAAGCGCCACGCTTCCCGAAGGGAGAAAGGCGGACAGGTATCCGGTAAGCGGCAGGGTCGGAACAG
GAGAGCGCACGAGGGAGCTTCCAGGGGGAAACGCCTGGTATCTTTATAGTCCTGTCGGGTTTCGCCACCT
CTGACTTGAGCGTCGATTTTTGTGATGCTCGTCAGGGGGGCGGAGCCTATGGAAAAACGCCAGCAACGCG
GCCTTTTTACGGTTCCTGGCCTTTTGCTGGCCTTTTGCTCACATGTTCTTTCCTGCGTTATCCCCTGATT
CTGTGGATAACCGTATTACCGCCTTTGAGTGAGCTGATACCGCTCGCCGCAGCCGAACGACCGAGCGCAG
CGAGTCAGTGAGCGAGGAAGCGGAAGAGCGCCTGATGCGGTATTTTCTCCTTACGCATCTGTGCGGTATT
TCACACCGCATATGGTGCACTCTCAGTACAATCTGCTCTGATGCCGCATAGTTAAGCCAGTATACACTCC
GCTATCGCTACGTGACTGGGTCATGGCTGCGCCCCGACACCCGCCAACACCCGCTGACGCGCCCTGACGG
GCTTGTCTGCTCCCGGCATCCGCTTACAGACAAGCTGTGACCGTCTCCGGGAGCTGCATGTGTCAGAGGT
TTTCACCGTCATCACCGAAACGCGCGAGGCAGCTGCGGTAAAGCTCATCAGCGTGGTCGTGAAGCGATTC
ACAGATGTCTGCCTGTTCATCCGCGTCCAGCTCGTTGAGTTTCTCCAGAAGCGTTAATGTCTGGCTTCTG
ATAAAGCGGGCCATGTTAAGGGCGGTTTTTTCCTGTTTGGTCACTGATGCCTCCGTGTAAGGGGGATTTC
TGTTCATGGGGGTAATGATACCGATGAAACGAGAGAGG
Features (pLannotate 1.2.2; 13 found; start..end, strand, type, name):
    120..268     -  CDS            TcR (fragment): tetracycline efflux protein; tet; confers resistance to tetracycline
    425..1303    -  CDS            araC: L-arabinose regulatory protein; araC
   1330..1614    +  promoter       araBAD promoter: araBAD; promoter of the L-arabinose operon of E. coli; the araC regulatory gene is transcribed in the opposite direction (Guzman et al., 1995)
   3095..3210    +  ncRNA          5S rRNA: Accession: RF00001 - 5S ribosomal RNA
   3214..3300    +  terminator     rrnB T1 terminator: Escherichia coli rrnB; transcription terminator T1 from the E. coli rrnB gene
   3392..3419    +  terminator     rrnB T2 terminator: transcription terminator T2 from the E. coli rrnB gene
   3438..3529    +  promoter       AmpR promoter: bla
   3530..4390    +  CDS            AmpR: β-lactamase; bla; confers resistance to ampicillin, carbenicillin, and related antibiotics
   4432..4812    +  rep_origin     M13 ori (sequence partly withheld): M13 bacteriophage origin of replication; arrow indicates direction of (+) strand synthesis
   4998..5586    +  rep_origin     ori: high-copy-number ColE1/pMB1/pBR322/pUC origin of replication
   5772..5912    -  misc_feature   bom: basis of mobility region from pBR322
   6014..6205    -  CDS            rop: Rop protein, which maintains plasmids at low copy number; rop
   6246..87      +  CDS            mbeC (fragment) (across the origin): MBEC_ECOLX - Experimental evidence at protein level: Swiss-Prot protein existence level 1. Required for efficient mobilization of ColE1 plasmid and is thus essential to promote the specific transfer of the plasmid during conjugation. Probably functions by inducing DNA bending, helping the MbeA relaxase to melt the DNA around the nic site and cleave the phosphodiester bond. Binds specifically double-stranded DNA (dsDNA) containing the ColE1 oriT but does not recognize the inverted repeat (IR). From Escherichia coli.
