[The description below was written by a language model from this plasmid's Addgene catalogue record and pLannotate feature annotations shown in this document.]
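Description:
pOPO646 is a bacterial expression plasmid built on the pBAD322 backbone that places the TnsD gene of McCAST (Tn7575), a Tn7-like CRISPR-associated transposon from the cyanobacterium Myxacorys californica WJT36-NPBG1, under arabinose-inducible control. The roughly 1.4 kb insert was introduced by Gibson assembly downstream of the araBAD promoter. The divergently transcribed araC regulator is carried on the same plasmid, so expression is repressed without L-arabinose and induced when it is added. The automated feature table does not annotate the TnsD coding sequence itself, but the unannotated gap between the promoter and the downstream terminators matches the expected position and size of the insert. Transcription ends at the rrnB T1 and T2 terminators, which are preceded by a 5S rRNA segment carried over from the rrnB region.

The plasmid is propagated in E. coli under ampicillin selection through the bla gene and its own promoter. Replication relies on a ColE1/pMB1-type origin accompanied by the pBR322 bom site and the rop gene. The catalogue lists the plasmid as high copy, although rop normally moderates copy number in pBR322-derived backbones. An M13 phage origin is also present, along with remnants of a tetracycline resistance gene and of mbeC, which are non-functional leftovers of the backbone's ancestry.

In Tn7-like elements, TnsD is the sequence-specific DNA-binding protein that directs transposition into a fixed chromosomal attachment site. Here the record states that this TnsD targets a tRNA-Leu gene. The plasmid therefore supplies the protein-guided target selector of McCAST in trans, presumably for heterologous transposition assays that characterise this pathway alongside the element's type I-D CRISPR-guided pathway.
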