Addgene plasmid #195307: pOPO646
Purpose: pBAD322-MycaTnsD, arapBAD promoter expressing cyanobacterial tRNA-Leu gene targeting TnsD protein of McCAST (Tn7575).
Depositing lab: Joseph Peters. Depositing organization: Cornell University. Publication: Discovery and characterization of novel type I-D CRISPR-guided transposons identified among diverse Tn7-like elements in cyanobacteria. Hsieh SC, Peters JE. Nucleic Acids Res. 2023 Jan 25;51(2):765-782. doi: 10.1093/nar/gkac1216. PubMed 36537206.
Backbone
  Vector backbone: pBAD322
  Backbone size w/o insert (bp): 4955
  Total vector size (bp): 6271
  Vector type: Bacterial Expression
Growth in bacteria
  Bacterial resistance: Ampicillin, 100 μg/mL
  Growth temperature: 37°C
  Growth strain: DH5alpha
  Copy number: High Copy
Gene/Insert
  Gene/Insert name: TnsD of McCAST
  Species: Myxacorys californica WJT36-NPBG1
  Insert size (bp): 1362
  GenBank ID: JAHHHO010000011 DQ119282.1
  Promoter: Arabinose inducible arapBAD
  Cloning method: Gibson Cloning
  Sequencing primers: 5′ TCCACATTGATTATTTGCACGGCG; 3′ CTGGCAGTTCCCTACTCTCG
Terms and licenses: Academic/Nonprofit Terms; Industry Terms: Not Available to Industry
How to cite: pOPO646 was a gift from Joseph Peters (Addgene plasmid # 195307 ; http://n2t.net/addgene:195307 ; RRID:Addgene_195307)
